Addgene plasmid #89828: pSUPER-retro-puro-Smad3
Purpose: Knockdown human Smad3 expression in human mammalian cells
Depositing lab: Shengyu Yang. Depositing organization: H. Lee Moffitt Cancer Center and Research Institute. Publication: Fascin protein is critical for transforming growth factor beta protein-induced invasion and filopodia formation in spindle-shaped tumor cells. Sun J, He H, Xiong Y, Lu S, Shen J, Cheng A, Chang WC, Hou MF, Lancaster JM, Kim M, Yang S. J Biol Chem. 2011 Nov 11;286(45):38865-75. doi: 10.1074/jbc.M111.270413. Epub 2011 Sep 13. PubMed 21914811.
Backbone
  Vector backbone: pSUPER-puro
  Backbone manufacturer: oligoengine
  Backbone size w/o insert (bp): 4400
  Total vector size (bp): 4400
  Vector type: Retroviral
  Selectable markers: Puromycin
Growth in bacteria
  Bacterial resistance: Ampicillin, 100 μg/mL
  Growth temperature: 37°C
  Growth strain: NEB Stable
  Copy number: High Copy
Gene/Insert
  Gene/Insert name: SMAD3 shRNA
  gRNA/shRNA sequence: GGACGAGGTCTGCGTGAAT
  Species: H. sapiens (human)
  GenBank ID: NM_001145102.1
  Entrez Gene: SMAD3 (a.k.a. HSPC193, HsT17436, JV15-2, LDS1C, LDS3, MADH3, hMAD-3, hSMAD3, mad3)
Terms and licenses: Academic/Nonprofit Terms; Industry Terms: Not Available to Industry
How to cite: pSUPER-retro-puro-Smad3 was a gift from Shengyu Yang (Addgene plasmid # 89828 ; http://n2t.net/addgene:89828 ; RRID:Addgene_89828)
