[The description below was written by a language model from this plasmid's Addgene catalogue record and pLannotate feature annotations shown in this document.]
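Description:
pSUPER-retro-puro-Smad3 is a retroviral shRNA vector built on the OligoEngine pSUPER-puro backbone and designed to knock down human SMAD3 in human cells. It is propagated in E. coli as a high-copy plasmid through a ColE1/pUC-type origin with ampicillin selection from a β-lactamase cassette. Short remnants of other bacterial elements (tetracycline resistance, lacZα, lacI, rop, bom, and the lac promoter/operator) are annotated only as fragments and are vestiges of earlier cloning vectors rather than functional parts. The catalogue lists both backbone and total size as 4,400 bp, whereas the sequenced record used for annotation is 6,372 nt, so the catalogue figure should be treated as approximate.

The proviral region is bounded by a murine embryonic stem cell virus 5' LTR and a U3-deleted, self-inactivating Moloney MLV 3' LTR. It contains the MESV Ψ packaging signal and a truncated gag segment lacking its start codon, which together allow the genomic transcript to be packaged when viral proteins are supplied in trans by a packaging cell line. Inside this region, the human H1 RNA polymerase III promoter drives a short hairpin targeting SMAD3. The hairpin itself is not annotated in the feature table but presumably lies just downstream of the H1 promoter, next to the residual multiple cloning site. The H1 cassette is annotated on the opposite strand to the rest of the provirus. A separate mouse PGK promoter expresses puromycin N-acetyltransferase, so that stably transduced cells can be selected with puromycin. The associated publication concerns TGF-β-induced invasion and filopodia formation in tumour cells, consistent with use of the construct to deplete SMAD3 and test its role in that signalling pathway.
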