Features (pLannotate 1.2.2; 21 found; start..end, strand, type, name):
      1..215     +  promoter       H1 promoter: human H1 RNA promoter
    276..302     +  misc_feature   MCS (fragment): pBluescript multiple cloning site
    319..735     -  CDS            gag (truncated): truncated Moloney murine leukemia virus (MMLV) gag gene lacking the start codon
    802..1143    -  misc_feature   MESV Ψ: packaging signal of murine embryonic stem cell virus
   1207..1723    -  LTR            5' LTR: 5' long terminal repeat from murine embryonic stem cell virus
   1765..1863    -  CDS            env (fragment): murine leukemia virus gPr80 envelope polyprotein precursor; env; proteolytically cleaved into gp70SU and p15TM subunits
   1864..2065    +  CDS            TcR (fragment): tetracycline efflux protein; tet; confers resistance to tetracycline
   2065..2214    +  CDS            lacZα (fragment): LacZα fragment of β-galactosidase; lacZ fragment
   2220..2319    -  misc_feature   bom (fragment): basis of mobility region from pBR322
   2421..2456    -  CDS            rop (fragment): Rop protein, which maintains plasmids at low copy number; rop
   2551..2655    +  promoter       AmpR promoter: bla
   2656..3516    +  CDS            AmpR: β-lactamase; bla; confers resistance to ampicillin, carbenicillin, and related antibiotics
   3687..4275    +  rep_origin     ori: high-copy-number ColE1/pMB1/pBR322/pUC origin of replication
   4458..4550    +  CDS            lacI (fragment): lac repressor; lacI; The lac repressor binds to the lac operator to inhibit transcription in E. coli. This inhibition can be relieved by adding lactose or isopropyl-β-D-thiogalactopyranoside (IPTG).
   4563..4584    +  protein_bind   CAP binding site: CAP binding activates transcription in the presence of cAMP. E. coli catabolite activator protein
   4599..4629    +  promoter       lac promoter: promoter for the E. coli lac operon
   4637..4653    +  protein_bind   lac operator: The lac repressor binds to the lac operator to inhibit transcription in E. coli. This inhibition can be relieved by adding lactose or isopropyl-β-D-thiogalactopyranoside (IPTG). lac repressor encoded by lacI
   4815..5109    -  LTR            3' LTR (ΔU3) (fragment): self-inactivating 3' long terminal repeat (LTR) from Moloney murine leukemia virus
   5106..5140    -  LTR            3' LTR (ΔU3) (fragment): self-inactivating 3' long terminal repeat (LTR) from Moloney murine leukemia virus
   5239..5838    -  CDS            PuroR: puromycin N-acetyltransferase; pac from Streptomyces alboniger; confers resistance to puromycin
   5863..6362    -  promoter       PGK promoter: mouse phosphoglycerate kinase 1 promoter
>Addgene plasmid #89828 | pSUPER-retro-puro-Smad3 | addgene full sequence | sequence record 178032 | Addgene NGS Result
GAACGCTGACGTCATCAACCCGCTCCAAGGAATCGCGGGCCCAGTGTCACTAGGCGGGAACACCCAGCGC
GCGTGCGCCCTGGCAGGAAGATGGCTGTGAGGGACAGGGGAGTGGCGCCCTGCAATATTTGCATGTCGCT
ATGTGTTCTGGGAAATCACCATAAACGTGAAATGTCTTTGGATTTGGGAATCTTATAAGTTCTGTATGAG
ACCACAGATCCCCGGACGAGGTCTGCGTGAATTTCAAGAGAATTCACGCAGACCTCGTCCTTTTTAAGCT
TATCGATACCGTCGACCTCGAGAGATCGATCTAATTCCGGCGCCTAGAGAAGGAGTGAGGGCTGGATAAA
GGGAGGATCGAGGCGGGGTCGAACGAGGAGGTTCAAGGGGGAGAGACGGGGCGGATGGAGGAAGAGGAGG
CGGAGGCTTAGGGTGTACAAAGGGCTTGACCCAGGGAGGGGGGTCAAAAGCCAAGGCTTCCCAGGTCACG
ATGTAGGGGACCTGGTCTGGGTGTCCATGCGGGCCAGGTGAAAAGACCTTGATCTTAACCTGGGTGATGA
GGTCTCGGTTAAAGGTGCCGTCTCGCGGCCATCCGACGTTAAAGGTTGGCCATTCTGCAGAGCAGAAGGT
AACCCAACGTCTCTTCTTGACATCTACCGACTGGTTGTGAGCGATCCGCTCGACATCTTTCCAGTGACCT
AAGGTCAAACTTAAGGGAGTGGTAACAGTCTGGCCCTAATTTTCAGACAAATACAGAAACACAGTCAGAC
AGAGACAACACAGAACGATGCTGCAGCGCTGCAGCAGACAAGACGCGCGGCTTCGGTTCCAAACCGAAAG
CAAAAATTCAGACGGAGGCGGGAACTGTTTTAGGTTCTCGTCTCCTACCAGAACCACATATCCTGACGGG
GTCGGATTCCACATCGACTCCCTTCCTCAGGTCGGGCCACAAAAACGGCCCCCAAAGTCCCTGGGACGTC
TCCCAGGGTTGCGGCCGGGTGTTCAGAACTCGTCAGTTCCACCACGGGTCCGCCAGATACAGAGCTAGTT
AGCTAACTAGTACAGACGCAGGCGCAAACATTAGATGCCGGCACAAACACGCACAAAGACAGAGACAGAC
ACGAAACGACCGCTGGCCAGCTTACCTCCCGGCGGGGGGGTCGGTGGTCCCTGGGCAGGGGTCTCCAAAT
CTCGGTGGAACCTCCAAATGAAAGACCCCCGAGGTGGGCAGTCAATCAATCTGAGGAGACCCTCCCAAGG
ATCAGCGAGTCCACGATTCGGATGCAAACAGCAAGAGGCTTTATTGGGAATACGGGTACCCGGGCGACGC
AGTCTATCGGAGGACTGGCGCGCCGAGTGAGGGGTTGTGGGCTCTTTTATTGAGCTCGGGGAGCAGAAGC
GCGCGAACAGAAGCGAGAAGCGAACTGATTGGTTAGTTCAAATAAGGCACAGGGTCATTTCAGGTCCTTG
GGGCACCCTGGAAACATCTGATGGTTCTCTAGAAACTGCTGAGGGCGGGACCGCATCTGGGGACCATCTG
TTCTTGGCCCTGAGCCGGGGCAGGAACTGCTTACCACAGATATCCTGTTTGGCCCATATTCTGCTGTCTC
TCTGTTCCTAACCTTGATCTGAACTTCTCTATTCTCAGTTATGTATTTTCCATGCCTTGCAAAATGGCGT
TACTTAAGCTAGCTTGCCAAACCTACAGGTGGGGTCTTTCATTCCCCCCTTTTTCTGGAGACTAAATAAA
ATCTTTTATTTTATCTATGGCTCGTACTCTATAGGCTTCAGCTGGTGATATTGTTGAGTCAAAACTAGAG
CCTGGACCACTGATATCCTGTCTTTAACAAATTGGACTAATCGCCTCTACGCCGGACGCATCGTGGCCGG
CATCACCGGCGCCACAGGTGCGGTTGCTGGCGCCTATATCGCCGACATCACCGATGGGGAAGATCGGGCT
CGCCACTTCGGGCTCATGAGCGCTTGTTTCGGCGTGGGTATGGTGGCAGGCCCCGTGGCCGGGGGACTGT
TGGGCGCCATCTCCTTGCATGCACCATTCCTTGCGCCGTCGTTTTACAACGTCGTGACTGGGAAAACCCT
GGCGTTACCCAACTTAATCGCCTTGCAGCACATCCCCCTTTCGCCAGCTGGCGTAATAGCGAAGAGGCCC
GCACCGATCGCCCTTCCCAACAGTTGCGCAGCCTGAATGGCGAATGGCGCCTGATGCGGTATTTTCTCCT
TACGCATCTGTGCGGTATTTCACACCGCATATGGTGCACTCTCAGTACAATCTGCTCTGATGCCGCATAG
TTAAGCCAGCCCCGACACCCGCCAACACCCGCTGACGCGCCCTGACGGGCTTGTCTGCTCCCGGCATCCG
CTTACAGACAAGCTGTGACCGTCTCCGGGAGCTGCATGTGTCAGAGGTTTTCACCGTCATCACCGAAACG
CGCGAGACGAAAGGGCCTCGTGATACGCCTATTTTTATAGGTTAATGTCATGATAATAATGGTTTCTTAG
ACGTCAGGTGGCACTTTTCGGGGAAATGTGCGCGGAACCCCTATTTGTTTATTTTTCTAAATACATTCAA
ATATGTATCCGCTCATGAGACAATAACCCTGATAAATGCTTCAATAATATTGAAAAAGGAAGAGTATGAG
TATTCAACATTTCCGTGTCGCCCTTATTCCCTTTTTTGCGGCATTTTGCCTTCCTGTTTTTGCTCACCCA
GAAACGCTGGTGAAAGTAAAAGATGCTGAAGATCAGTTGGGTGCACGAGTGGGTTACATCGAACTGGATC
TCAACAGCGGTAAGATCCTTGAGAGTTTTCGCCCCGAAGAACGTTTTCCAATGATGAGCACTTTTAAAGT
TCTGCTATGTGGCGCGGTATTATCCCGTATTGACGCCGGGCAAGAGCAACTCGGTCGCCGCATACACTAT
TCTCAGAATGACTTGGTTGAGTACTCACCAGTCACAGAAAAGCATCTTACGGATGGCATGACAGTAAGAG
AATTATGCAGTGCTGCCATAACCATGAGTGATAACACTGCGGCCAACTTACTTCTGACAACGATCGGAGG
ACCGAAGGAGCTAACCGCTTTTTTGCACAACATGGGGGATCATGTAACTCGCCTTGATCGTTGGGAACCG
GAGCTGAATGAAGCCATACCAAACGACGAGCGTGACACCACGATGCCTGTAGCAATGGCAACAACGTTGC
GCAAACTATTAACTGGCGAACTACTTACTCTAGCTTCCCGGCAACAATTAATAGACTGGATGGAGGCGGA
TAAAGTTGCAGGACCACTTCTGCGCTCGGCCCTTCCGGCTGGCTGGTTTATTGCTGATAAATCTGGAGCC
GGTGAGCGTGGGTCTCGCGGTATCATTGCAGCACTGGGGCCAGATGGTAAGCCCTCCCGTATCGTAGTTA
TCTACACGACGGGGAGTCAGGCAACTATGGATGAACGAAATAGACAGATCGCTGAGATAGGTGCCTCACT
GATTAAGCATTGGTAACTGTCAGACCAAGTTTACTCATATATACTTTAGATTGATTTAAAACTTCATTTT
TAATTTAAAAGGATCTAGGTGAAGATCCTTTTTGATAATCTCATGACCAAAATCCCTTAACGTGAGTTTT
CGTTCCACTGAGCGTCAGACCCCGTAGAAAAGATCAAAGGATCTTCTTGAGATCCTTTTTTTCTGCGCGT
AATCTGCTGCTTGCAAACAAAAAAACCACCGCTACCAGCGGTGGTTTGTTTGCCGGATCAAGAGCTACCA
ACTCTTTTTCCGAAGGTAACTGGCTTCAGCAGAGCGCAGATACCAAATACTGTTCTTCTAGTGTAGCCGT
AGTTAGGCCACCACTTCAAGAACTCTGTAGCACCGCCTACATACCTCGCTCTGCTAATCCTGTTACCAGT
GGCTGCTGCCAGTGGCGATAAGTCGTGTCTTACCGGGTTGGACTCAAGACGATAGTTACCGGATAAGGCG
CAGCGGTCGGGCTGAACGGGGGGTTCGTGCACACAGCCCAGCTTGGAGCGAACGACCTACACCGAACTGA
GATACCTACAGCGTGAGCTATGAGAAAGCGCCACGCTTCCCGAAGGGAGAAAGGCGGACAGGTATCCGGT
AAGCGGCAGGGTCGGAACAGGAGAGCGCACGAGGGAGCTTCCAGGGGGAAACGCCTGGTATCTTTATAGT
CCTGTCGGGTTTCGCCACCTCTGACTTGAGCGTCGATTTTTGTGATGCTCGTCAGGGGGGCGGAGCCTAT
GGAAAAACGCCAGCAACGCGGCCTTTTTACGGTTCCTGGCCTTTTGCTGGCCTTTTGCTCACATGTTCTT
TCCTGCGTTATCCCCTGATTCTGTGGATAACCGTATTACCGCCTTTGAGTGAGCTGATACCGCTCGCCGC
AGCCGAACGACCGAGCGCAGCGAGTCAGTGAGCGAGGAAGCGGAAGAGCGCCCAATACGCAAACCGCCTC
TCCCCGCGCGTTGGCCGATTCATTAATGCAGCTGGCACGACAGGTTTCCCGACTGGAAAGCGGGCAGTGA
GCGCAACGCAATTAATGTGAGTTAGCTCACTCATTAGGCACCCCAGGCTTTACACTTTATGCTTCCGGCT
CGTATGTTGTGTGGAATTGTGAGCGGATAACAATTTCACAATTCTCCCCAGCTCTTTCTGCGCTGTCCAT
AATGAACTATTTCAGGAGTATTGGAGTATGTGGATTCAAAACAGTGGCTAATTGAGTCAGGATTACTTAA
TATTCGACTCCTACCCTCAGAATGTTGTTCTCCAACTTCAAGAAACTGTTACCCATGAAAGACCCCCGCT
GACGGGTAGTCAATCACTCAGAGGAGACCCTCCCAAGGAACAGCGAGACCACAAGTCGGATGCAACTGCA
AGAGGGTTTATTGGATACACGGGTACCCGGGCGACGCAGTCTATCGGAGGACTGGCGCGCCGAGTGAGGG
GTTGTGGGCTCTTTTATTGAGCTCGGGGAGCAGAAGCGCGCGAACAGAAGCGAGAAGCGAACTGATTGGT
TAGTTCAAATAAGGCACAGGGTCATTTCAGGTCCTTGGGGCACCCTGGAAACATCTGATGGTTCTCTAGC
TTGCCAAACCTACAGGTGGGGTCTTTCATTCCCCCCTTTTTCTGGAGACTAAATAAAATCTTTTATTTTA
TCGATGCATGGGGTCGTGCGCTCCTTTCGGTCGGGCGCTGCGGGTCGTGGGGCGGGCGTCAGGCACCGGG
CTTGCGGGTCATGCACCAGGTGCGCGGTCCTTCGGGCACCTCGACGTCGGCGGTGACGGTGAAGCCGAGC
CGCTCGTAGAAGGGGAGGTTGCGGGGCGCGGAGGTCTCCAGGAAGGCGGGCACCCCGGCGCGCTCGGCCG
CCTCCACTCCGGGGAGCACGACGGCGCTGCCCAGACCCTTGCCCTGGTGGTCGGGCGAGACGCCGACGGT
GGCCAGGAACCACGCGGGCTCCTTGGGCCGGTGCGGCGCCAGGAGGCCTTCCATCTGTTGCTGCGCGGCC
AGCCGGGAACCGCTCAACTCGGCCATGCGCGGGCCGATCTCGGCGAACACCGCCCCCGCTTCGACGCTCT
CCGGCGTGGTCCAGACCGCCACCGCGGCGCCGTCGTCCGCGACCCACACCTTGCCGATGTCGAGCCCGAC
GCGCGTGAGGAAGAGTTCTTGCAGCTCGGTGACCCGCTCGATGTGGCGGTCCGGATCGACGGTGTGGCGC
GTGGCGGGGTAGTCGGCGAACGCGGCGGCGAGGGTGCGTACGGCCCTGGGGACGTCGTCGCGGGTGGCGA
GGCGCACCGTGGGCTTGTACTCGGTCATGGTAAGCTAGCTTGGGCTGCAGGTCGAAAGGCCCGGAGATGA
GGAAGAGGAGAACAGCGCGGCAGACGTGCGCTTTTGAAGCGTGCAGAATGCCGGGCCTCCGGAGGACCTT
CGGGCGCCCGCCCCGCCCCTGAGCCCGCCCCTGAGCCCGCCCCCGGACCCACCCCTTCCCAGCCTCTGAG
CCCAGAAAGCGAAGGAGCAAAGCTGCTATTGGCCGCTGCCCCAAAGGCCTACCCGCTTCCATTGCTCAGC
GGTGCTGTCCATCTGCACGAGACTAGTGAGACGTGCTACTTCCATTTGTCACGTCCTGCACGACGCGAGC
TGCGGGGCGGGGGGGAACTTCCTGACTAGGGGAGGAGTAGAAGGTGGCGCGAAGGGGCCACCAAAGAACG
GAGCCGGTTGGCGCCTACCGGTGGATGTGGAATGTGTGCGAGGCCAGAGGCCACTTGTGTAGCGCCAAGT
GCCCAGCGGGGCTGCTAAAGCGCATGCTCCAGACTGCCTTGGGAAAAGCGCCTCCCCTACCCGGTAGAAT
TC
